Addgene plasmid #191614: E3_pENTR_L3-L2_NN_G1397-DddA11'-N
Purpose: ptpTALECD_v2 vector assembly, Entry clone 3 with attL2 and L3
Depositing lab: Shin-ichi Arimura. Depositing organization: The University of Tokyo. Publication: Characterization and development of a plastid genome base editor, ptpTALECD. Nakazato I, Okuno M, Itoh T, Tsutsumi N, Arimura SI. Plant J. 2023 Aug;115(4):1151-1162. doi: 10.1111/tpj.16311. Epub 2023 Jun 2. PubMed 37265080.
Backbone
  Vector backbone: PINII
  Vector type: Other
Growth in bacteria
  Bacterial resistance: Kanamycin, 50 μg/mL
  Growth temperature: 37°C
  Growth strain: DH5alpha
  Copy number: High Copy
Gene/Insert
  Gene/Insert name: C- and N termini of platinum TALEN, a half of the evolved DddA (DddA11'), and a uracil glycosylase inhibitor
  Species: Synthetic
  Cloning method: Ligation Independent Cloning
Terms and licenses: Academic/Nonprofit Terms; Industry Terms: Not Available to Industry
Depositor comments: Multisite Gateway entry vector to express one hand of pTALECD_v2-UGI
How to cite: E3_pENTR_L3-L2_NN_G1397-DddA11'-N was a gift from Shin-ichi Arimura (Addgene plasmid # 191614 ; http://n2t.net/addgene:191614 ; RRID:Addgene_191614)
