[The description below was written by a language model from this plasmid's Addgene catalogue record and pLannotate feature annotations shown in this document.]
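Description:
E3_pENTR_L3-L2_NN_G1397-DddA11'-N is a 4.3 kb MultiSite Gateway entry clone, the third entry module used when assembling ptpTALECD_v2 plastid genome base-editor vectors for plants. It is propagated in E. coli from a high-copy ColE1/pUC-type origin under kanamycin selection (KanR, aph(3')-Ia). rrnB T1 and T2 terminators sit upstream of the cloning region, as is typical of pENTR-style backbones, where they insulate the insert from read-through transcription. The catalogue lists the backbone as "PINII" without further explanation. The transferable cassette is bounded by attL3 and attL2 sites, so an LR Clonase reaction moves it, in a fixed order with the other entry clones, into a destination vector.

Between the att sites lies a synthetic, promoterless coding scaffold for one "hand" of the TALE-cytidine deaminase pair. It begins with a TALE N-terminal segment (annotated by homology to avrXa10). This is followed by a stuffer carrying a lac promoter/operator, a lacZα fragment and pBluescript MCS remnants flanked by T7 and T3 promoters. Downstream come a TALE C-terminal segment (avrBs3 homology), a fragment of the double-stranded DNA cytidine deaminase DddA, and the uracil glycosylase inhibitor UGI. The lacZα stuffer sits where the DNA-binding repeat array of a platinum TALEN scaffold would go, presumably to be replaced by a custom array with blue/white screening, though the record does not say so explicitly. The name suggests the N-terminal half of the evolved DddA11' split at G1397, and possibly an NN last repeat.

The record does not identify a plant promoter or plastid-targeting peptide in this plasmid, and these are presumably supplied by other modules of the assembly. When paired with a partner carrying the complementary DddA half, the reconstituted deaminase performs C-to-T editing, with UGI blocking uracil excision.
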