Features (pLannotate 1.2.2; 21 found; start..end, strand, type, name):
    291..383     +  CDS            lacI (fragment): lac repressor; lacI; The lac repressor binds to the lac operator to inhibit transcription in E. coli. This inhibition can be relieved by adding lactose or isopropyl-β-D-thiogalactopyranoside (IPTG).
    438..465     -  terminator     rrnB T2 terminator: transcription terminator T2 from the E. coli rrnB gene
    597..640     +  terminator     rrnB T1 terminator: Escherichia coli rrnB; transcription terminator T1 from the E. coli rrnB gene
    687..723     -  CDS            lacZα (fragment): LacZα fragment of β-galactosidase; lacZ fragment
    740..835     +  protein_bind   attL3: mutant version of attL; recombination site for the Gateway® LR reaction LR Clonase™
    895..1305    +  CDS            avrXa10 (fragment): AVX10_XANOO - Experimental evidence at protein level: Swiss-Prot protein existence level 1. Avirulence protein. Induces the hypersensitive response (HR)in rice plants carrying the resistance gene Xa10. Activity depends on the presence of the core repeat domains; replacement with repeat domains from other proteins (AvrBs3 of X.euvesicatoria (AC P14727) or AvrXa7 of this organism) does not elicit the HR. Probably acts as a transcription factor in its host plant (rice) to induce plant resistance or disease. From Xanthomonas oryzae pv. oryzae.
   1307..1325    -  rep_origin     f1 ori (fragment): f1 bacteriophage origin of replication; arrow indicates direction of (+) strand synthesis
   1330..1485    -  CDS            lacZα (fragment): LacZα fragment of β-galactosidase; lacZ fragment
   1493..1511    +  promoter       T7 promoter: promoter for bacteriophage T7 RNA polymerase
   1520..1543    -  misc_feature   MCS (fragment): pBluescript multiple cloning site
   1559..1577    -  promoter       T3 promoter: promoter for bacteriophage T3 RNA polymerase
   1622..1638    -  protein_bind   lac operator: The lac repressor binds to the lac operator to inhibit transcription in E. coli. This inhibition can be relieved by adding lactose or isopropyl-β-D-thiogalactopyranoside (IPTG). lac repressor encoded by lacI
   1646..1676    -  promoter       lac promoter: promoter for the E. coli lac operon
   1691..1712    -  protein_bind   CAP binding site: CAP binding activates transcription in the presence of cAMP. E. coli catabolite activator protein
   1811..1930    +  CDS            avrBs3 (fragment): AVRB3_XANEU - Experimental evidence at protein level: Swiss-Prot protein existence level 1. Avirulence protein. Acts as a transcription factor in C.annuum plants. In susceptible plants lacking the Bs3 resistance gene induces expression of a number of genes, including genes homologous to a family of auxin-induced genes, alpha-expansin genes, pectate lyase, anthocyanidin glucoside rhamnosyl transferase and at least one transcription factor, UPA20. Their expression leads to plant hypertrophy in mesophyll cells, probably mainly mediated by UPA20 (PubMed:17962565). In resistant plants induces the h
   1931..2266    +  CDS            dddA (fragment): DDDA_BURC1 - Experimental evidence at protein level: Swiss-Prot protein existence level 1. Toxic component of a toxin-immunity protein module, which functions as a cellular contact-dependent growth inhibition (CDI) system. CDI modules allow bacteria to communicate with and inhibit the growth of closely related neighboring bacteria in a contact-dependent fashion. Bacteria that have this module inhibit or kill bacteria without it, giving them a growth advantage. Probably specifically inhibited by cognate immunity protein DddI (Probable). The C-terminal 163 residue fragment has double-stranded DN
   2276..2524    +  CDS            UGI: UNGI_BPPB2 - Experimental evidence at protein level: Swiss-Prot protein existence level 1. This protein binds specifically and reversibly to the host uracil-DNA glycosylase, preventing removal of uracil residues from PBS2 DNA by the host uracil-excision repair system. From Bacillus phage PBS2 (Bacteriophage PBS2).
   2549..2648    -  protein_bind   attL2: mutant version of attL; recombination site for the Gateway® LR reaction LR Clonase™
   2679..2697    -  promoter       T7 promoter: promoter for bacteriophage T7 RNA polymerase
   2831..3640    +  CDS            KanR: aminoglycoside phosphotransferase; aph(3')-Ia; confers resistance to kanamycin in bacteria or G418 (Geneticin®) in eukaryotes
   3787..108     +  rep_origin     ori (across the origin): high-copy-number ColE1/pMB1/pBR322/pUC origin of replication
>Addgene plasmid #191614 | E3_pENTR_L3-L2_NN_G1397-DddA11'-N | addgene full sequence | sequence record 379107 | Addgene NGS Result
CTTCCAGGGGGAAACGCCTGGTATCTTTATAGTCCTGTCGGGTTTCGCCACCTCTGACTTGAGCGTCGAT
TTTTGTGATGCTCGTCAGGGGGGCGGAGCCTATGGAAAAACGCCAGCAACGCGGCCTTTTTACGGTTCCT
GGCCTTTTGCTGGCCTTTTGCTCACATGTTCTTTCCTGCGTTATCCCCTGATTCTGTGGATAACCGTATT
ACCGCCTTTGAGTGAGCTGATACCGCTCGCCACAGCCGAACGACCGAGCGCAGCGAGTCAGTGAGCGAGG
AAGCGGAAGAGCGCCCAATACGCAAACCGCCTCTCCCCGCGCGTTGGCCGATTCATTAATGCAGCTGGCA
CGACAGGTTTCCCGACTGGAAAGCGGGCAGTGAGCGCAACGCAATTAATACGCGTACCGCTAGCCAGGAA
GAGTTTGTAGAAACGCAAAAAGGCCATCCGTCAGGATGGCCTTCTGCTTAGTTTGATGCCTGGCAGTTTA
TGGCGGGCGTCCTGCCCGCCACCCTCCGGGCCGTTGCTTCACAACGTTCAAATCCGCTCCCGGCGGATTT
GTCCTACTCAGGAGAGCGTTCACCGACAAACAACAGATAAAACGAAAGGCCCAGTCTTCCGACTGAGCCT
TTCGTTTTATTTGATGCCTGGCAGTTCCCTACTCTCGCGTTAACGCTAGCATGGATGTTTTCCCAGTCAC
GACGTTGTAAAACGACGGCCAGTCTTAAGCTCGGGCCCCAAATAATGATTTTATTTTGACTGATAGTGAC
CTGTTCGTTGCAACAAATTGATGAGCAATGCTTTTTTATAATGCCAACTTTGTATAATAAAGTTGATAAG
GAGACCGCCGCTGCCAAGTTCGAGAGACAGCACATGGACAGCATCGATATCGCCGATCTACGCACGCTCG
GCTACAGCCAGCAGCAACAGGAGAAGATCAAACCGAAGGTTCGTTCGACAGTGGCGCAGCACCACGAGGC
ACTGGTCGGCCACGGGTTTACACACGCGCACATCGTTGCGTTAAGCCAACACCCGGCAGCGTTAGGGACC
GTCGCTGTCAAGTATCAGGACATGATCGCAGCGTTGCCAGAGGCGACACACGAAGCGATCGTTGGCGTCG
GCAAACAGTGGTCCGGCGCACGCGCTCTGGAGGCCTTGCTCACGGTGGCGGGAGAGTTGAGAGGTCCACC
GTTACAGTTGGACACAGGCCAACTTCTCAAGATTGCAAAACGTGGCGGCGTGACCGCAGTGGAGGCAGTG
CATGCATGGCGCAATGCACTGACGGGTGCCCCGCTCAAGGAGACGGGCGCCGCTACAGGGCGCGTCCCAT
TCGCCATTCAGGCTGCGCAACTGTTGGGAAGGGCGATCGGTGCGGGCCTCTTCGCTATTACGCCAGCTGG
CGAAAGGGGGATGTGCTGCAAGGCGATTAAGTTGGGTAACGCCAGGGTTTTCCCAGTCACGACGTTGTAA
AACGACGGCCAGTGAGCGCGCGTAATACGACTCACTATAGGGCGAATTGGGTACCGGGCCCCCCCTCGAG
GTCCTCCAGCTTTTGTTCCCTTTAGTGAGGGTTAATTGCGCGCTTGGCGTAATCATGGTCATAGCTGTTT
CCTGTGTGAAATTGTTATCCGCTCACAATTCCACACAACATACGAGCCGGAAGCATAAAGTGTAAAGCCT
GGGGTGCCTAATGAGTGAGCTAACTCACATTAATTGCGTTGCGCTCACTGCCCGCTTTCCACCGGTCGTC
TCCACCCCTGAGCAGGTAGTGGCTATTGCATCCAACAACGGGGGCAGACCCGCACTGGAGTCAATTGTTG
CCCAGTTATCTCGCCCTGATCCGGCGTTGGCCGCGTTGACCAACGACCACCTCGTCGCCTTGGCCTGCCT
CGGCGGGCGTCCTGCGCTGGATGCAGTGAAAAAGGGATTGGGGGGGTCTGGATCGTATGCTTTAGGACCG
TATCAGATCTCAGCTCCACAATTGCCTGCATATAACGGACAAACTGTTGGGACCTTTTACTACGTTAACG
ATGCTGGTGGATTGGAGTCCAAAGTGTTCATCTCTGGTGGCCCAACTCCATATCCCAATTATGTGAGTGC
AGGCCATGTTGAAGGTCAATCAGCCCTATTCATGAGAGATAACGGAATAAGTGAAGGACTGGTGTTTCAC
AACAATCCAAAAGGTACTTGTGGATTTTGCGTAAACATGATTGAGACACTTCTCCCAGAAAATGCCAAGA
TGACAGTTGTACCTCCTGAAGGTTCTGGTGGATCGACAAACCTTTCAGACATTATCGAGAAAGAGACAGG
CAAACAGCTAGTGATTCAAGAGTCCATTCTCATGCTTCCCGAAGAAGTTGAGGAAGTCATTGGGAATAAG
CCGGAAAGTGACATACTCGTTCATACGGCTTACGATGAGAGCACGGATGAGAATGTCATGTTGCTTACCA
GTGATGCACCTGAATACAAACCTTGGGCTTTAGTCATCCAGGACAGCAATGGTGAGAACAAGATCAAGAT
GCTGTGATAACTCGAGCGATCCTCTAGAACCCAGCTTTCTTGTACAAAGTTGGCATTATAAGAAAGCATT
GCTTATCAATTTGTTGCAACGAACAGGTCACTATCAGTCAAAATAAAATCATTATTTGCCATCCAGCTGC
AGGGCGGCCGCGATATCCCCTATAGTGAGTCGTATTACATGGTCATAGCTGTTTCCTGGCAGCTCTGGCC
CGTGTCTCAAAATCTCTGATGTTACATTGCACAAGATAAAAATATATCATCATGAACAATAAAACTGTCT
GCTTACATAAACAGTAATACAAGGGGTGTTATGAGCCATATTCAACGGGAAACGTCGAGGCCGCGATTAA
ATTCCAACATGGATGCTGATTTATATGGGTATAAATGGGCTCGCGATAATGTCGGGCAATCAGGTGCGAC
AATCTATCGCTTGTATGGGAAGCCCGATGCGCCAGAGTTGTTTCTGAAACATGGCAAAGGTAGCGTTGCC
AATGATGTTACAGATGAGATGGTCAGACTAAACTGGCTGACGGAATTTATGCCTCTTCCGACCATCAAGC
ATTTTATCCGTACTCCTGATGATGCATGGTTACTCACCACTGCGATCCCCGGAAAAACAGCATTCCAGGT
ATTAGAAGAATATCCTGATTCAGGTGAAAATATTGTTGATGCGCTGGCAGTGTTCCTGCGCCGGTTGCAT
TCGATTCCTGTTTGTAATTGTCCTTTTAACAGCGATCGCGTATTTCGCCTTGCTCAGGCGCAATCACGAA
TGAATAACGGTTTGGTTGATGCGAGTGATTTTGATGACGAGCGTAATGGCTGGCCTGTTGAACAAGTCTG
GAAAGAAATGCATAAACTTTTGCCATTCTCACCGGATTCAGTCGTCACTCATGGTGATTTCTCACTTGAT
AACCTTATTTTTGACGAGGGGAAATTAATAGGTTGTATTGATGTTGGACGAGTCGGAATCGCAGACCGAT
ACCAGGATCTTGCCATCCTATGGAACTGCCTCGGTGAGTTTTCTCCTTCATTACAGAAACGGCTTTTTCA
AAAATATGGTATTGATAATCCTGATATGAATAAATTGCAGTTTCATTTGATGCTCGATGAGTTTTTCTAA
TCAGAATTGGTTAATTGGTTGTAACACTGGCAGAGCATTACGCTGACTTGACGGGACGGCGCAAGCTCAT
GACCAAAATCCCTTAACGTGAGTTACGCGTCGTTCCACTGAGCGTCAGACCCCGTAGAAAAGATCAAAGG
ATCTTCTTGAGATCCTTTTTTTCTGCGCGTAATCTGCTGCTTGCAAACAAAAAAACCACCGCTACCAGCG
GTGGTTTGTTTGCCGGATCAAGAGCTACCAACTCTTTTTCCGAAGGTAACTGGCTTCAGCAGAGCGCAGA
TACCAAATACTGTTCTTCTAGTGTAGCCGTAGTTAGGCCACCACTTCAAGAACTCTGTAGCACCGCCTAC
ATACCTCGCTCTGCTAATCCTGTTACCAGTGGCTGCTGCCAGTGGCGATAAGTCGTGTCTTACCGGGTTG
GACTCAAGACGATAGTTACCGGATAAGGCGCAGCGGTCGGGCTGAACGGGGGGTTCGTGCACACAGCCCA
GCTTGGAGCGAACGACCTACACCGAACTGAGATACCTACAGCGTGAGCTATGAGAAAGCGCCACGCTTCC
CGAAGGGAGAAAGGCGGACAGGTATCCGGTAAGCGGCAGGGTCGGAACAGGAGAGCGCACGAGGGAG
